>Addgene plasmid #119984 | pMaCTag-05 | depositor full sequence | sequence record 227995 | pMaCTag-05 sequence 3638 bps
GAACGCGGCCGCCAGCTGAAGCTTCGTACGTCAGGTGGAGGAGGTAGTGGCGGAGGCGGATCCGTGAGCA
AGGGCGAGGAGCTGTTCACCGGGGTGGTGCCCATCCTGGTCGAGCTGGACGGCGACGTAAACGGCCACAA
GTTCAGCGTGTCCGGCGAGGGCGAGGGCGATGCCACCTACGGCAAGCTGACCCTGAAGTTCATCTGCACC
ACCGGCAAGCTGCCCGTGCCCTGGCCCACCCTCGTGACCACCCTGACCTACGGCGTGCAGTGCTTCAGCC
GCTACCCCGACCACATGAAGCAGCACGACTTCTTCAAGTCCGCCATGCCCGAAGGCTACGTCCAGGAGCG
CACCATCTTCTTCAAGGACGACGGCAACTACAAGACCCGCGCCGAGGTGAAGTTCGAGGGCGACACCCTG
GTGAACCGCATCGAGCTGAAGGGCATCGACTTCAAGGAGGACGGCAACATCCTGGGGCACAAGCTGGAGT
ACAACTACAACAGCCACAACGTCTATATCATGGCCGACAAGCAGAAGAACGGCATCAAGGTGAACTTCAA
GATCCGCCACAACATCGAGGACGGCAGCGTGCAGCTCGCCGACCACTACCAGCAGAACACCCCCATCGGC
GACGGCCCCGTGCTGCTGCCCGACAACCACTACCTGAGCACCCAGTCCGCCCTGAGCAAAGACCCCAACG
AGAAGCGCGATCACATGGTCCTGCTGGAGTTCGTGACCGCCGCCGGGATCACTCTCGGCATGGACGAGCT
GTACAAGTAAACTAGTAACTTGTTTATTGCAGCTTATAATGGTTACAAATAAAGCAATAGCATCACAAAT
TTCACAAATAAAGCATTTTTTTCACTGCATTCTAGTTGTGGTTTGTCCAAACTCATCAATGTATCTTAGT
CGATATAACTTCGTATAGCATACATTATACGAAGTTATGTCGAGGAGGGCCTATTTCCCATGATTCCTTC
ATATTTGCATATACGATACAAGGCTGTTAGAGAGATAATTGGAATTAATTTGACTGTAAACACAAAGATA
TTAGTACAAAATACGTGACGTAGAAAGTAATAATTTCTTGGGTAGTTTGCAGTTTTAAAATTATGTTTTA
AAATGGACTATCATATGCTTACCGTAACTTGAAAGTATTTCGATTTCTTGGCTTTATATATCTTGTGGAA
AGGACGAAACACCGATAACTTCGTATAGCATACATTATACGAAGTTATGGTACCGATGCAGCTAGCCCGC
GGATCTGCCGGTCTCCCTATAGTGAGTCGTATTAATTTCGATAAGCCAGGTTAACCTGCATTAATGAATC
GGCCAACGCGCGGGGAGAGGCGGTTTGCGTATTGGGCGCTCTTCCGCTTCCTCGCTCACTGACTCGCTGC
GCTCGGTCGTTCGGCTGCGGCGAGCGGTATCAGCTCACTCAAAGGCGGTAATACGGTTATCCACAGAATC
AGGGGATAACGCAGGAAAGAACATGTGAGCAAAAGGCCAGCAAAAGGCCAGGAACCGTAAAAAGGCCGCG
TTGCTGGCGTTTTTCCATAGGCTCCGCCCCCCTGACGAGCATCACAAAAATCGACGCTCAAGTCAGAGGT
GGCGAAACCCGACAGGACTATAAAGATACCAGGCGTTTCCCCCTGGAAGCTCCCTCGTGCGCTCTCCTGT
TCCGACCCTGCCGCTTACCGGATACCTGTCCGCCTTTCTCCCTTCGGGAAGCGTGGCGCTTTCTCAATGC
TCACGCTGTAGGTATCTCAGTTCGGTGTAGGTCGTTCGCTCCAAGCTGGGCTGTGTGCACGAACCCCCCG
TTCAGCCCGACCGCTGCGCCTTATCCGGTAACTATCGTCTTGAGTCCAACCCGGTAAGACACGACTTATC
GCCACTGGCAGCAGCCACTGGTAACAGGATTAGCAGAGCGAGGTATGTAGGCGGTGCTACAGAGTTCTTG
AAGTGGTGGCCTAACTACGGCTACACTAGAAGGACAGTATTTGGTATCTGCGCTCTGCTGAAGCCAGTTA
CCTTCGGAAAAAGAGTTGGTAGCTCTTGATCCGGCAAACAAACCACCGCTGGTAGCGGTGGTTTTTTTGT
TTGCAAGCAGCAGATTACGCGCAGAAAAAAAGGATCTCAAGAAGATCCTTTGATCTTTTCTACGGGGTCT
GACGCTCAGTGGAACGAAAACTCACGTTAAGGGATTTTGGTCATGAGATTATCAAAAAGGATCTTCACCT
AGATCCTTTTAAATTAAAAATGAAGTTTTAAATCAATCTAAAGTATATATGAGTAAACTTGGTCTGACAG
TTACCAATGCTTAATCAGTGAGGCACCTATCTCAGCGATCTGTCTATTTCGTTCATCCATAGTTGCCTGA
CTCCCCGTCGTGTAGATAACTACGATACGGGAGGGCTTACCATCTGGCCCCAGTGCTGCAATGATACCGC
GAGACCCACGCTCACCGGCTCCAGATTTATCAGCAATAAACCAGCCAGCCGGAAGGGCCGAGCGCAGAAG
TGGTCCTGCAACTTTATCCGCCTCCATCCAGTCTATTAATTGTTGCCGGGAAGCTAGAGTAAGTAGTTCG
CCAGTTAATAGTTTGCGCAACGTTGTTGCCATTGCTACAGGCATCGTGGTGTCACGCTCGTCGTTTGGTA
TGGCTTCATTCAGCTCCGGTTCCCAACGATCAAGGCGAGTTACATGATCCCCCATGTTGTGCAAAAAAGC
GGTTAGCTCCTTCGGTCCTCCGATCGTTGTCAGAAGTAAGTTGGCCGCAGTGTTATCACTCATGGTTATG
GCAGCACTGCATAATTCTCTTACTGTCATGCCATCCGTAAGATGCTTTTCTGTGACTGGTGAGTACTCAA
CCAAGTCATTCTGAGAATAGTGTATGCGGCGACCGAGTTGCTCTTGCCCGGCGTCAATACGGGATAATAC
CGCGCCACATAGCAGAACTTTAAAAGTGCTCATCATTGGAAAACGTTCTTCGGGGCGAAAACTCTCAAGG
ATCTTACCGCTGTTGAGATCCAGTTCGATGTAACCCACTCGTGCACCCAACTGATCTTCAGCATCTTTTA
CTTTCACCAGCGTTTCTGGGTGAGCAAAAACAGGAAGGCAAAATGCCGCAAAAAAGGGAATAAGGGCGAC
ACGGAAATGTTGAATACTCATACTCTTCCTTTTTCAATATTATTGAAGCATTTATCAGGGTTATTGTCTC
ATGAGCGGATACATATTTGAATGTATTTAGAAAAATAAACAAATAGGGGTTCCGCGCACATTTCCCCGAA
AAGTGCCACCTGACGTCTAAGAAACCATTATTATCATGACATTAACCTATAAAAATAGGCGTATCACGAG
GCCCTTTCGTCTCGCGCGTTTCGGTGATGACGGTGAAAACCTCTGACACATGCAGCTCCCGGAGACGGTC
ACAGCTTGTCTGTAAGCGGATGCCGGGAGCAGACAAGCCCGTCAGGGCGCGTCAGCGGGTGTTGGCGGGT
GTCGGGGCTGGCTTAACTATGCGGCATCAGAGCAGATTGTACTGAGAGTGCACCATATGGACATATTGTC
GTTAGAACGCGGCTACAATTAATACATAACCTTATGTATCATACACATACGATTTAGGTGACACTATA
Features (pLannotate 1.2.2; 13 found; start..end, strand, type, name):
     64..780     +  CDS            EGFP: the original enhanced GFP (Yang et al., 1996) mammalian codon-optimized
    787..908     +  polyA_signal   SV40 poly(A) signal: SV40 polyadenylation signal
    915..948     +  protein_bind   loxP: Cre-mediated recombination occurs in the 8-bp core sequence (GCATACAT). Cre recombinase
    955..1195    +  promoter       U6 promoter: RNA polymerase III promoter for human U6 snRNA
   1205..1238    +  protein_bind   loxP: Cre-mediated recombination occurs in the 8-bp core sequence (GCATACAT). Cre recombinase
   1276..1294    -  promoter       T7 promoter: promoter for bacteriophage T7 RNA polymerase
   1316..1369    -  CDS            lacI (fragment): lac repressor; lacI; The lac repressor binds to the lac operator to inhibit transcription in E. coli. This inhibition can be relieved by adding lactose or isopropyl-β-D-thiogalactopyranoside (IPTG).
   1552..2140    -  rep_origin     ori: high-copy-number ColE1/pMB1/pBR322/pUC origin of replication
   2311..3171    -  CDS            AmpR: β-lactamase; bla; confers resistance to ampicillin, carbenicillin, and related antibiotics
   3172..3276    -  promoter       AmpR promoter: bla
   3371..3406    +  CDS            rop (fragment): Rop protein, which maintains plasmids at low copy number; rop
   3508..3559    +  misc_feature   bom (fragment): basis of mobility region from pBR322
   3622..2       +  promoter       SP6 promoter (across the origin): promoter for bacteriophage SP6 RNA polymerase
