>Addgene plasmid #119984 | pMaCTag-05 | addgene full sequence | sequence record 232501 | Addgene NGS Result
ATTTAGGTGACACTATAGAACGCGGCCGCCAGCTGAAGCTTCGTACGTCAGGTGGAGGAGGTAGTGGCGG
AGGCGGATCCGTGAGCAAGGGCGAGGAGCTGTTCACCGGGGTGGTGCCCATCCTGGTCGAGCTGGACGGC
GACGTAAACGGCCACAAGTTCAGCGTGTCCGGCGAGGGCGAGGGCGATGCCACCTACGGCAAGCTGACCC
TGAAGTTCATCTGCACCACCGGCAAGCTGCCCGTGCCCTGGCCCACCCTCGTGACCACCCTGACCTACGG
CGTGCAGTGCTTCAGCCGCTACCCCGACCACATGAAGCAGCACGACTTCTTCAAGTCCGCCATGCCCGAA
GGCTACGTCCAGGAGCGCACCATCTTCTTCAAGGACGACGGCAACTACAAGACCCGCGCCGAGGTGAAGT
TCGAGGGCGACACCCTGGTGAACCGCATCGAGCTGAAGGGCATCGACTTCAAGGAGGACGGCAACATCCT
GGGGCACAAGCTGGAGTACAACTACAACAGCCACAACGTCTATATCATGGCCGACAAGCAGAAGAACGGC
ATCAAGGTGAACTTCAAGATCCGCCACAACATCGAGGACGGCAGCGTGCAGCTCGCCGACCACTACCAGC
AGAACACCCCCATCGGCGACGGCCCCGTGCTGCTGCCCGACAACCACTACCTGAGCACCCAGTCCGCCCT
GAGCAAAGACCCCAACGAGAAGCGCGATCACATGGTCCTGCTGGAGTTCGTGACCGCCGCCGGGATCACT
CTCGGCATGGACGAGCTGTACAAGTAAACTAGTAACTTGTTTATTGCAGCTTATAATGGTTACAAATAAA
GCAATAGCATCACAAATTTCACAAATAAAGCATTTTTTTCACTGCATTCTAGTTGTGGTTTGTCCAAACT
CATCAATGTATCTTAGTCGATATAACTTCGTATAGCATACATTATACGAAGTTATGTCGAGGAGGGCCTA
TTTCCCATGATTCCTTCATATTTGCATATACGATACAAGGCTGTTAGAGAGATAATTGGAATTAATTTGA
CTGTAAACACAAAGATATTAGTACAAAATACGTGACGTAGAAAGTAATAATTTCTTGGGTAGTTTGCAGT
TTTAAAATTATGTTTTAAAATGGACTATCATATGCTTACCGTAACTTGAAAGTATTTCGATTTCTTGGCT
TTATATATCTTGTGGAAAGGACGAAACACCGATAACTTCGTATAGCATACATTATACGAAGTTATGGTAC
CGATGCAGCTAGCCCGCGGATCTGCCGGTCTCCCTATAGTGAGTCGTATTAATTTCGATAAGCCAGGTTA
ACCTGCATTAATGAATCGGCCAACGCGCGGGGAGAGGCGGTTTGCGTATTGGGCGCTCTTCCGCTTCCTC
GCTCACTGACTCGCTGCGCTCGGTCGTTCGGCTGCGGCGAGCGGTATCAGCTCACTCAAAGGCGGTAATA
CGGTTATCCACAGAATCAGGGGATAACGCAGGAAAGAACATGTGAGCAAAAGGCCAGCAAAAGGCCAGGA
ACCGTAAAAAGGCCGCGTTGCTGGCGTTTTTCCATAGGCTCCGCCCCCCTGACGAGCATCACAAAAATCG
ACGCTCAAGTCAGAGGTGGCGAAACCCGACAGGACTATAAAGATACCAGGCGTTTCCCCCTGGAAGCTCC
CTCGTGCGCTCTCCTGTTCCGACCCTGCCGCTTACCGGATACCTGTCCGCCTTTCTCCCTTCGGGAAGCG
TGGCGCTTTCTCATAGCTCACGCTGTAGGTATCTCAGTTCGGTGTAGGTCGTTCGCTCCAAGCTGGGCTG
TGTGCACGAACCCCCCGTTCAGCCCGACCGCTGCGCCTTATCCGGTAACTATCGTCTTGAGTCCAACCCG
GTAAGACACGACTTATCGCCACTGGCAGCAGCCACTGGTAACAGGATTAGCAGAGCGAGGTATGTAGGCG
GTGCTACAGAGTTCTTGAAGTGGTGGCCTAACTACGGCTACACTAGAAGAACAGTATTTGGTATCTGCGC
TCTGCTGAAGCCAGTTACCTTCGGAAAAAGAGTTGGTAGCTCTTGATCCGGCAAACAAACCACCGCTGGT
AGCGGTGGTTTTTTTGTTTGCAAGCAGCAGATTACGCGCAGAAAAAAAGGATCTCAAGAAGATCCTTTGA
TCTTTTCTACGGGGTCTGACGCTCAGTGGAACGAAAACTCACGTTAAGGGATTTTGGTCATGAGATTATC
AAAAAGGATCTTCACCTAGATCCTTTTAAATTAAAAATGAAGTTTTAAATCAATCTAAAGTATATATGAG
TAAACTTGGTCTGACAGTTACCAATGCTTAATCAGTGAGGCACCTATCTCAGCGATCTGTCTATTTCGTT
CATCCATAGTTGCCTGACTCCCCGTCGTGTAGATAACTACGATACGGGAGGGCTTACCATCTGGCCCCAG
TGCTGCAATGATACCGCGAGACCCACGCTCACCGGCTCCAGATTTATCAGCAATAAACCAGCCAGCCGGA
AGGGCCGAGCGCAGAAGTGGTCCTGCAACTTTATCCGCCTCCATCCAGTCTATTAATTGTTGCCGGGAAG
CTAGAGTAAGTAGTTCGCCAGTTAATAGTTTGCGCAACGTTGTTGCCATTGCTACAGGCATCGTGGTGTC
ACGCTCGTCGTTTGGTATGGCTTCATTCAGCTCCGGTTCCCAACGATCAAGGCGAGTTACATGATCCCCC
ATGTTGTGCAAAAAAGCGGTTAGCTCCTTCGGTCCTCCGATCGTTGTCAGAAGTAAGTTGGCCGCAGTGT
TATCACTCATGGTTATGGCAGCACTGCATAATTCTCTTACTGTCATGCCATCCGTAAGATGCTTTTCTGT
GACTGGTGAGTACTCAACCAAGTCATTCTGAGAATAGTGTATGCGGCGACCGAGTTGCTCTTGCCCGGCG
TCAATACGGGATAATACCGCGCCACATAGCAGAACTTTAAAAGTGCTCATCATTGGAAAACGTTCTTCGG
GGCGAAAACTCTCAAGGATCTTACCGCTGTTGAGATCCAGTTCGATGTAACCCACTCGTGCACCCAACTG
ATCTTCAGCATCTTTTACTTTCACCAGCGTTTCTGGGTGAGCAAAAACAGGAAGGCAAAATGCCGCAAAA
AAGGGAATAAGGGCGACACGGAAATGTTGAATACTCATACTCTTCCTTTTTCAATATTATTGAAGCATTT
ATCAGGGTTATTGTCTCATGAGCGGATACATATTTGAATGTATTTAGAAAAATAAACAAATAGGGGTTCC
GCGCACATTTCCCCGAAAAGTGCCACCTGACGTCTAAGAAACCATTATTATCATGACATTAACCTATAAA
AATAGGCGTATCACGAGGCCCTTTCGTCTCGCGCGTTTCGGTGATGACGGTGAAAACCTCTGACACATGC
AGCTCCCGGAGACGGTCACAGCTTGTCTGTAAGCGGATGCCGGGAGCAGACAAGCCCGTCAGGGCGCGTC
AGCGGGTGTTGGCGGGTGTCGGGGCTGGCTTAACTATGCGGCATCAGAGCAGATTGTACTGAGAGTGCAC
CATATGGACATATTGTCGTTAGAACGCGGCTACAATTAATACATAACCTTATGTATCATACACATACG
Features (pLannotate 1.2.2; 13 found; start..end, strand, type, name):
      1..19      +  promoter       SP6 promoter: promoter for bacteriophage SP6 RNA polymerase
     81..797     +  CDS            EGFP: the original enhanced GFP (Yang et al., 1996) mammalian codon-optimized
    804..925     +  polyA_signal   SV40 poly(A) signal: SV40 polyadenylation signal
    932..965     +  protein_bind   loxP: Cre-mediated recombination occurs in the 8-bp core sequence (GCATACAT). Cre recombinase
    972..1212    +  promoter       U6 promoter: RNA polymerase III promoter for human U6 snRNA
   1222..1255    +  protein_bind   loxP: Cre-mediated recombination occurs in the 8-bp core sequence (GCATACAT). Cre recombinase
   1293..1311    -  promoter       T7 promoter: promoter for bacteriophage T7 RNA polymerase
   1333..1386    -  CDS            lacI (fragment): lac repressor; lacI; The lac repressor binds to the lac operator to inhibit transcription in E. coli. This inhibition can be relieved by adding lactose or isopropyl-β-D-thiogalactopyranoside (IPTG).
   1569..2157    -  rep_origin     ori: high-copy-number ColE1/pMB1/pBR322/pUC origin of replication
   2328..3188    -  CDS            AmpR: β-lactamase; bla; confers resistance to ampicillin, carbenicillin, and related antibiotics
   3189..3293    -  promoter       AmpR promoter: bla
   3388..3423    +  CDS            rop (fragment): Rop protein, which maintains plasmids at low copy number; rop
   3525..3576    +  misc_feature   bom (fragment): basis of mobility region from pBR322
