[The description below was written by a language model from this plasmid's Addgene catalogue record and pLannotate feature annotations shown in this document.]
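Description:
pMaCTag-05 is a PCR template plasmid built on the pFA6a backbone, used for C-terminal tagging of endogenous mammalian genes with eGFP by the CRISPR-Cas12a-assisted PCR tagging approach. It is not meant to be expressed as a plasmid. It is propagated at high copy in E. coli through a ColE1/pUC-type origin and selected with ampicillin via the bla gene and its promoter. Short lacI, rop and bom fragments are backbone remnants, and SP6 and T7 promoters flank the cassette, with SP6 listed as a sequencing primer site. The two sequence records, depositor and NGS, are both 3,638 nt. They show the same features in the same order and differ only in where the circular numbering starts.

The cassette, cloned between BamHI and SpeI, has a mammalian codon-optimised EGFP coding sequence with no promoter of its own, followed by an SV40 polyadenylation signal and then a human U6 RNA polymerase III promoter flanked by two loxP sites. In use, the cassette is amplified with two gene-specific tagging oligos (M1 and M2), which add sequences for targeting the chosen locus. From the design of the method, the U6 promoter at the cassette's end is positioned to drive a Cas12a crRNA supplied by the primer, although the record does not annotate a crRNA. Once integrated in frame at the 3′ end of a target gene, EGFP is expressed from the endogenous promoter and the SV40 signal terminates the transcript. The loxP sites would in principle allow Cre-mediated removal of the U6 element. This version carries no mammalian selection marker, consistent with its stated purpose of tagging without selection.
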