Addgene plasmid #119984: pMaCTag-05
Purpose: Template for C-terminal PCR tagging of mammalian genes (without selection) with eGFP
Depositing lab: Michael Knop. Depositing organization: Universitaet Heidelberg. Publication: CRISPR-Cas12a-assisted PCR tagging of mammalian genes. Fueller J, Herbst K, Meurer M, Gubicza K, Kurtulmus B, Knopf JD, Kirrmaier D, Buchmuller BC, Pereira G, Lemberg MK, Knop M. J Cell Biol. 2020 Jun 1;219(6). pii: 151766. doi: 10.1083/jcb.201910210. PubMed 32406907.
Backbone
  Vector backbone: pFA6a
  Backbone size w/o insert (bp): 2412
  Vector type: PCR Template
Growth in bacteria
  Bacterial resistance: Ampicillin, 100 μg/mL
  Growth temperature: 37°C
  Growth strain: DH5alpha
  Copy number: High Copy
Gene/Insert
  Gene/Insert name: eGFP
  Species: H. sapiens (human)
  Promoter: None
  Tag / fusion protein: eGFP (C terminal on backbone)
  Cloning method: Restriction Enzyme; 5′ cloning site BamHI (not destroyed); 3′ cloning site SpeI (not destroyed)
  Sequencing primers: 5′ SP6; 3′ AAACCACAACTAGAATGCAGTG
Terms and licenses: Academic/Nonprofit Terms; Industry Terms: Not Available to Industry
Depositor comments: Template plasmid for C-terminal PCR tagging of mammalian genes. For M1 and M2 tagging oligo design please visit www.pcr-tagging.com Please visit https://www.biorxiv.org/content/early/2018/11/20/473876 for BioRxiv preprint
How to cite: pMaCTag-05 was a gift from Michael Knop (Addgene plasmid # 119984 ; http://n2t.net/addgene:119984 ; RRID:Addgene_119984)
